Addgene plasmid #178773: pRoDonor
Purpose: Expression of RoCAST left end, cam, RoCAST right end from Rippkaea orientalis
Depositing lab: Chase Beisel. Depositing organization: Helmholtz-Zentrum fuer Infektionsforschung (HZI). Publication: Rapid cell-free characterization of multi-subunit CRISPR effectors and transposons. Wimmer F, Mougiakos I, Englert F, Beisel CL. Mol Cell. 2022 Feb 16. pii: S1097-2765(22)00102-2. doi: 10.1016/j.molcel.2022.01.026. PubMed 35216669.
Backbone
  Vector backbone: pTWIST_Amp_High Copy
  Vector type: Bacterial Expression
Growth in bacteria
  Bacterial resistance: Ampicillin, 100 μg/mL
  Growth temperature: 37°C
  Growth strain: DH5alpha
  Copy number: High Copy
Gene/Insert
  Gene/Insert name: RoCAST left end, cam, RoCAST right end from Rippkaea orientalis
  Species: Rippkaea orientalis
  Cloning method: Restriction Enzyme; 5′ cloning site Unknown (unknown if destroyed); 3′ cloning site Unknown (unknown if destroyed)
Terms and licenses: Academic/Nonprofit Terms; Industry Terms: Not Available to Industry
How to cite: pRoDonor was a gift from Chase Beisel (Addgene plasmid # 178773 ; http://n2t.net/addgene:178773 ; RRID:Addgene_178773)
