[The description below was written by a language model from this plasmid's Addgene catalogue record and pLannotate feature annotations shown in this document.]
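Description:
pRoDonor is a small (about 3.2 kb) high-copy bacterial plasmid built on the pTWIST_Amp_High Copy backbone that serves as the transposon donor for RoCAST, a CRISPR-associated transposon system from the cyanobacterium Rippkaea orientalis. It is propagated in E. coli through a ColE1/pUC-type origin of replication and selected with ampicillin via a β-lactamase (AmpR) gene driven by its own bla promoter; in the circular sequence this coding region spans the numbering origin.

The payload is a mini-transposon in which a chloramphenicol acetyltransferase gene (cat, "cam") is flanked by the RoCAST left and right transposon ends. These ends are the sequences recognised by the transposase machinery, so the chloramphenicol marker acts as cargo that can be mobilised into a target site specified by the CRISPR effector, with cargo insertion then detectable or selectable through the marker. The feature table annotates the cat coding sequence, but not the left and right ends themselves, which are not standard parts; their exact positions and lengths are therefore not given, and no dedicated promoter for cat is annotated. The plasmid carries no transposase or Cas genes, so those components would need to be supplied separately. A short lacZα fragment and a mutant attB1-like site are also detected and appear to be backbone remnants rather than functional elements.

Although catalogued as a bacterial expression vector, the construct functions essentially as a DNA substrate. The associated work concerns rapid cell-free characterisation of multi-subunit CRISPR effectors and transposons, consistent with use as a donor in transposition assays.
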