Features (pLannotate 1.2.2; 6 found; start..end, strand, type, name):
    799..903     -  promoter       AmpR promoter: bla
    990..1033    -  CDS            lacZα (fragment): LacZα fragment of β-galactosidase; lacZ fragment
   1336..1992    +  CDS            cat: CAT_ECOLX - Experimental evidence at protein level: Swiss-Prot protein existence level 1. This enzyme is an effector of chloramphenicol resistance in bacteria. From Escherichia coli. This protein is used as a marker in many commonly used cloning vectors, such as pACYC184.
   2312..2900    -  rep_origin     ori: high-copy-number ColE1/pMB1/pBR322/pUC origin of replication
   3017..3041    -  protein_bind   attB1: mutant version of attB; recombination site for the Gateway® BP reaction BP Clonase™
   3141..798     -  CDS            AmpR (across the origin): β-lactamase; bla; confers resistance to ampicillin, carbenicillin, and related antibiotics
>Addgene plasmid #178773 | pRoDonor | addgene full sequence | sequence record 354377 | Addgene NGS Result
TGCCTGACTCCCCGTCGTGTAGATAACTACGATACGGGAGGGCTTACCATCTGGCCCCAGTGCTGCAATG
ATACCGCGAGAGCCACGCTCACCGGCTCCAGATTTATCAGCAATAAACCAGCCAGCCGGAAGGGCCGAGC
GCAGAAGTGGTCCTGCAACTTTATCCGCCTCCATCCAGTCTATTAATTGTTGCCGGGAAGCTAGAGTAAG
TAGTTCGCCAGTTAATAGTTTGCGCAACGTTGTTGCCATTGCTACAGGCATCGTGGTGTCACGCTCGTCG
TTTGGTATGGCTTCATTCAGCTCCGGTTCCCAACGATCAAGGCGAGTTACATGATCCCCCATGTTGTGCA
AAAAAGCGGTTAGCTCCTTCGGTCCTCCGATCGTTGTCAGAAGTAAGTTGGCCGCAGTGTTATCACTCAT
GGTTATGGCAGCACTGCATAATTCTCTTACTGTCATGCCATCCGTAAGATGCTTTTCTGTGACTGGTGAG
TACTCAACCAAGTCATTCTGAGAATAGTGTATGCGGCGACCGAGTTGCTCTTGCCCGGCGTCAATACGGG
ATAATACCGCGCCACATAGCAGAACTTTAAAAGTGCTCATCATTGGAAAACGTTCTTCGGGGCGAAAACT
CTCAAGGATCTTACCGCTGTTGAGATCCAGTTCGATGTAACCCACTCGTGCACCCAACTGATCTTCAGCA
TCTTTTACTTTCACCAGCGTTTCTGGGTGAGCAAAAACAGGAAGGCAAAATGCCGCAAAAAAGGGAATAA
GGGCGACACGGAAATGTTGAATACTCATACTCTTCCTTTTTCAATATTATTGAAGCATTTATCAGGGTTA
TTGTCTCATGAGCGGATACATATTTGAATGTATTTAGAAAAATAAACAAATAGGGGTTCCGCGCACATTT
CCCCGAAAAGTGCCAGATACCTGAAACAAAACCCATCGTACGGCCAAGGAAGTCTCCAATAACTGTGATC
CACCACAAGCGCCAGGGTTTTCCCAGTCACGACGTTGTAAAACGACGGCCAGTCATGCATAATCCGCACG
CATCTGGAATAAGGAAGTGCCATTCCGCCTGACCTAACATTAGCTTCGCGGCAAAAACAAACTTTAAATA
ATAGAAAGTATTATTTAAAGTTTGTTTTTGCCGTATTTTAAAGTTTGTTTTTGCCACTCGATTCTCTGAA
ACCCTAGTAAAATCGTTGTACTAAAATTCTAGCATGACCGCTTTTTCAAGTTTGAGTTTGCCGAAATCGT
TATTTTCAGGTTTGACATTGCCGAAATAGTTGGGACTTGCTATGATGGTTTTATCGTAAATTTGTATTAA
TTTGCATGGAGAAAAAAATCACTGGATATACCACCGTTGATATATCCCAATGGCATCGTAAAGAACATTT
TGAGGCATTTCAGTCAGTTGCTCAATGTACCTATAACCAGACCGTTCAGCTGGATATTACGGCCTTTTTA
AAGACCGTAAAGAAAAATAAGCACAAGTTTTATCCGGCCTTTATTCACATTCTTGCCCGCCTGATGAATG
CTCATCCGGAGTTCCGTATGGCAATGAAAGACGGTGAGCTGGTGATATGGGATAGTGTTCACCCTTGTTA
CACCGTTTTCCATGAGCAAACTGAAACGTTTTCATCGCTCTGGAGTGAATACCACGACGATTTCCGGCAG
TTTCTACACATATATTCGCAAGATGTGGCGTGTTACGGTGAAAACCTGGCCTATTTCCCTAAAGGGTTTA
TTGAGAATATGTTTTTCGTCTCAGCCAATCCCTGGGTGAGTTTCACCAGTTTTGATTTAAACGTGGCCAA
TATGGACAACTTCTTCGCCCCCGTTTTCACTATGGGCAAATATTATACGCAAGGCGACAAGGTGCTGATG
CCGCTGGCGATTCAGGTTCATCATGCCGTTTGTGATGGCTTCCATGTCGGCAGAATGCTTAATGAATTAC
AACAGTACTGCGATGAGTGGCAGGGCGGGGCGTAATTTTTTTAAGGCAGTTATTGGTGCCCTAAGACTAT
TTGACTTAAAATTTTTCAGGCATAGCTTTGCTGTCAGATTTTCAGGCATAACCTTGCCGATGCGGSWMWR
MSAWRSTKKAWRYAWGWGTCATGGTCATAGCTGTTTCCTGTGTGAAATTGTTATCCGCTCAGAGGGCACA
ATCCTATTCCGCGCTATCCGACAATCTCCAAGACATTAGGTGGAGTTCAGTTCGGCGTATGGCATATGTC
GCTGGAAAGAACATGTGAGCAAAAGGCCAGCAAAAGGCCAGGAACCGTAAAAAGGCCGCGTTGCTGGCGT
TTTTCCATAGGCTCCGCCCCCCTGACGAGCATCACAAAAATCGACGCTCAAGTCAGAGGTGGCGAAACCC
GACAGGACTATAAAGATACCAGGCGTTTCCCCCTGGAAGCTCCCTCGTGCGCTCTCCTGTTCCGACCCTG
CCGCTTACCGGATACCTGTCCGCCTTTCTCCCTTCGGGAAGCGTGGCGCTTTCTCATAGCTCACGCTGTA
GGTATCTCAGTTCGGTGTAGGTCGTTCGCTCCAAGCTGGGCTGTGTGCACGAACCCCCCGTTCAGCCCGA
CCGCTGCGCCTTATCCGGTAACTATCGTCTTGAGTCCAACCCGGTAAGACACGACTTATCGCCACTGGCA
GCAGCCACTGGTAACAGGATTAGCAGAGCGAGGTATGTAGGCGGTGCTACAGAGTTCTTGAAGTGGTGGC
CTAACTACGGCTACACTAGAAGAACAGTATTTGGTATCTGCGCTCTGCTGAAGCCAGTTACCTTCGGAAA
AAGAGTTGGTAGCTCTTGATCCGGCAAACAAACCACCGCTGGTAGCGGTGGTTTTTTTGTTTGCAAGCAG
CAGATTACGCGCAGAAAAAAAGGATCTCAAGAAGATCCTTTGATCTTTTCTACGGGGTCTGACGCTCTAT
TCAACAAAGCCGCCGTCCCGTCAAGTCAGCGTAAATGGGTAGGGGGCTTCAAATCGTCCTCGTGATACCA
ATTCGGAGCCTGCTTTTTTGTACAAACTTGTTGATAATGGCAATTCAAGGATCTTCACCTAGATCCTTTT
AAATTAAAAATGAAGTTTTAAATCAATCTAAAGTATATATGAGTAAACTTGGTCTGACAGTTACCAATGC
TTAATCAGTGAGGCACCTATCTCAGCGATCTGTCTATTTCGTTCATCCATAGT
